Addgene plasmid #229173: lvl0-5-2x-uORF
Purpose: lvl 0 5 prime UTR
Depositing lab: Ron Weiss. Depositing organization: Massachusetts Institute of Technology. Publication: A platform for rapid prototyping of synthetic gene networks in mammalian cells. Duportet X, Wroblewska L, Guye P, Li Y, Eyquem J, Rieders J, Rimchala T, Batt G, Weiss R. Nucleic Acids Res. 2014 Dec 1;42(21):13440-51. doi: 10.1093/nar/gku1082. Epub 2014 Nov 5. PubMed 25378321.
Backbone
  Vector backbone: lvl0-5 [backbone]
  Vector type: Synthetic Biology
Growth in bacteria
  Bacterial resistance: Spectinomycin, 50 μg/mL
  Growth temperature: 37°C
  Growth strain: DH5alpha
  Copy number: High Copy
Gene/Insert
  Gene/Insert name: 2x uORF
  Species: H. sapiens (human)
  Cloning method: Restriction Enzyme; 5′ cloning site Unknown (unknown if destroyed)
Terms and licenses: Academic/Nonprofit Terms; Industry Terms: Not Available to Industry
Depositor comments: This plasmid is slightly modified from the version used in Duportet et al. 2014, but does not have any functional differences.
How to cite: lvl0-5-2x-uORF was a gift from Ron Weiss (Addgene plasmid # 229173 ; http://n2t.net/addgene:229173 ; RRID:Addgene_229173)
