[The description below was written by a language model from this plasmid's Addgene catalogue record and pLannotate feature annotations shown in this document.]
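Description:
lvl0-5-2x-uORF is a small (about 2.3 kb) level 0 part plasmid from a hierarchical, modular assembly system built for rapid prototyping of synthetic gene networks in mammalian cells. It is catalogued as a synthetic biology vector on the lvl0-5 backbone, the position in the toolkit reserved for 5′ untranslated region parts. The plasmid serves as an E. coli storage and donor vector rather than an expression construct. It replicates from a high-copy ColE1/pUC-type origin and is selected with spectinomycin through an aadA gene (streptomycin/spectinomycin adenylyltransferase), which lies downstream of an annotated AmpR (bla) promoter. The short lacI, integrase and gentamicin acetyltransferase fragments in the feature table appear to be remnants flanking the resistance cassette, not functional genes.

The payload is a "2x uORF" element, listed with human as the species and described as a 5′ UTR part. Upstream open reading frames placed ahead of a main coding sequence generally capture scanning ribosomes and lower translation of the downstream gene, so a part carrying two of them would typically be used to attenuate protein output from a transcription unit without changing its promoter. The record does not state the strength of this effect. The automated annotation does not mark the uORF insert or any flanking assembly sites, and the cloning sites are recorded as unknown, so its exact position and boundaries cannot be given from the table. No promoter, coding sequence or polyadenylation signal for mammalian expression is present; these would come from other level 0 parts combined with this one in higher-level assemblies. The depositor notes that the plasmid differs slightly from the originally published version, with no functional differences.
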