Features (pLannotate 1.2.2; 6 found; start..end, strand, type, name):
      1..589     +  rep_origin     ori: high-copy-number ColE1/pMB1/pBR322/pUC origin of replication
    772..821     +  CDS            lacI (fragment): lac repressor; lacI; The lac repressor binds to the lac operator to inhibit transcription in E. coli. This inhibition can be relieved by adding lactose or isopropyl-β-D-thiogalactopyranoside (IPTG).
    999..1103    +  promoter       AmpR promoter: bla
   1094..1174    -  CDS            int (fragment): INT2_ECOLX - Protein inferred from homology: Swiss-Prot protein existence level 3. Putative integrase believed to be involved in the insertion of antibiotic resistance genes into plasmids and transposons. From Escherichia coli.
   1262..1318    +  CDS            GmR (fragment): gentamycin acetyltransferase; aacC1; confers resistance to gentamycin
   1325..2113    +  CDS            aadA: S3AD_ECOLX - Experimental evidence at protein level: Swiss-Prot protein existence level 1. Mediates bacterial resistance to the antibiotics streptomycin and spectinomycin. From Escherichia coli.
>Addgene plasmid #229173 | lvl0-5-2x-uORF | addgene full sequence | sequence record 459773 | Addgene NGS Result
TTGAGATCCTTTTTTTCTGCGCGTAATCTGCTGCTTGCAAACAAAAAAACCACCGCTACCAGCGGTGGTT
TGTTTGCCGGATCAAGAGCTACCAACTCTTTTTCCGAAGGTAACTGGCTTCAGCAGAGCGCAGATACCAA
ATACTGTTCTTCTAGTGTAGCCGTAGTTAGGCCACCACTTCAAGAACTCTGTAGCACCGCCTACATACCT
CGCTCTGCTAATCCTGTTACCAGTGGCTGCTGCCAGTGGCGATAAGTCGTGTCTTACCGGGTTGGACTCA
AGACGATAGTTACCGGATAAGGCGCAGCGGTCGGGCTGAACGGGGGGTTCGTGCACACAGCCCAGCTTGG
AGCGAACGACCTACACCGAACTGAGATACCTACAGCGTGAGCTATGAGAAAGCGCCACGCTTCCCGAAGG
GAGAAAGGCGGACAGGTATCCGGTAAGCGGCAGGGTCGGAACAGGAGAGCGCACGAGGGAGCTTCCAGGG
GGAAACGCCTGGTATCTTTATAGTCCTGTCGGGTTTCGCCACCTCTGACTTGAGCGTCGATTTTTGTGAT
GCTCGTCAGGGGGGCGGAGCCTATGGAAAAACGCCAGCAACGCGGCCTTTTTACGGTTCCTGGCCTTTTG
CTGGCCTTTTGCTCACATGTTCTTTCCTGCGTTATCCCCTGATTCTGTGGATAACCGTATTACCGCCTTT
GAGTGAGCTGATACCGCTCGCCGCAGCCGAACGACCGAGCGCAGCGAGTCAGTGAGCGAGGAAGCGGAAG
AGCGCCCAATACGCAAACCGCCTCTCCCCGCGCGTTGGCCGATTCATTAATCACTCTGTGGTCTCACAGA
TAAGTTTGTAACCATGGGTTGAACCATGGGTTGAGGTTGAGACCACGAAGTGGCTCTTCAGTGGACGAAA
GGGCCTCGTGATACGCCTATTTTTATAGGTTAATGTCATGATAATAATGGTTTCTTAGACGTCAGGTGGC
ACTTTTCGGGGAAATGTGCGCGGAACCCCTATTTGTTTATTTTTCTAAATACATTCAAATATGTATCCGC
TCATGAGACAATAACCCTGATAAATGCTTCAATAATATTGAAAAAGGAAGAGTATGCGCTCACGCAACTG
GTCCAGAACCTTGACCGAACGCAGCGGTGGTAACGGCGCAGTGGCGGTTTTCATGGCTTGTTATGACTGT
TTTTTTTTGGGGTACAGTCTATGCCTCGGGCATCCAAGCAGCAAGCGCGTTACGCCGTGGGTCGATGTTT
GATGTTATGGAGCAGCAACGATGTTACGCAGCAGGGCAGTCGCCCTAAAACAAAGTTAAACATCATGAGG
GAAGCGGTGATCGCCGAAGTATCGACTCAACTATCAGAGGTAGTTGGCGTCATCGAGCGCCATCTCGAAC
CGACGTTGCTGGCCGTACATTTGTACGGCTCCGCAGTGGATGGCGGCCTGAAGCCACACAGCGATATTGA
TTTGCTGGTTACGGTGACCGTAAGGCTTGATGAAACAACGCGGCGAGCTTTGATCAACGACCTTTTGGAA
ACTTCGGCTTCCCCTGGAGAGAGCGAGATTCTCCGCGCTGTAGAAGTCACCATTGTTGTGCACGACGACA
TCATTCCGTGGCGTTATCCAGCTAAGCGCGAACTGCAATTTGGAGAATGGCAGCGCAATGACATTCTTGC
AGGTATCTTCGAGCCAGCCACGATCGACATTGATCTGGCTATCTTGCTGACAAAAGCAAGAGAACATAGC
GTTGCCTTGGTAGGTCCAGCGGCGGAGGAACTCTTTGATCCGGTTCCTGAACAGGATCTATTTGAGGCGC
TAAATGAAACCTTAACGCTATGGAACTCGCCGCCCGACTGGGCTGGCGATGAGCGAAATGTAGTGCTTAC
GTTGTCCCGCATTTGGTACAGCGCAGTAACCGGCAAAATCGCGCCGAAGGATGTCGCTGCCGACTGGGCA
ATGGAGCGCCTGCCGGCCCAGTATCAGCCCGTCATACTTGAAGCTAGACAGGCTTATCTTGGACAAGAAG
AAGATCGCTTGGCCTCGCGCGCAGATCAGTTGGAAGAATTTGTCCATTACGTAAAAGGCGAGATCACCAA
GGTAGTCGGCAAATAACTGTCAGACCAAGTTTACTCATATATACTTTAGATTGATTTAAAACTTCATTTT
TAATTTAAAAGGATCTAGGTGAAGATCCTTTTTGATAATCTCATGACCAAAATCCCTTAACGTGAGTTTT
CGTTCCACTGAGCGTCAGACCCCGTAGAAAAGATCAAAGGATCTTC
